Addgene plasmid #80213: non-targeting control gRNA (BRDN0001146317)
Purpose: 3rd generation lentiviral gRNA plasmid, non-targeting control gRNA
Depositing lab: John Doench & David Root. Depositing organization: Broad Institute. Publication: Optimized sgRNA design to maximize activity and minimize off-target effects of CRISPR-Cas9. Doench JG, Fusi N, Sullender M, Hegde M, Vaimberg EW, Donovan KF, Smith I, Tothova Z, Wilen C, Orchard R, Virgin HW, Listgarten J, Root DE. Nat Biotechnol. 2016 Jan 18. doi: 10.1038/nbt.3437. PubMed 26780180.
Backbone
  Vector backbone: lentiGuide-Puro
  Backbone manufacturer: Zhang Lab (Addgene plasmid # 52963)
  Vector type: Mammalian Expression, Lentiviral, CRISPR
  Selectable markers: Puromycin
Growth in bacteria
  Bacterial resistance: Ampicillin, 100 μg/mL
  Growth temperature: 37°C
  Growth strain: DH5alpha
  Copy number: High Copy
Gene/Insert
  Gene/Insert name: Non-targeting control gRNA
  gRNA/shRNA sequence: ATAGCAGGACGAGGTTCCTT
  Species: H. sapiens (human)
  Promoter: hU6
  Cloning method: Unknown
  Sequencing primers: 5′ U6-F; 3′ pS2-R
Terms and licenses: Academic/Nonprofit Terms; Industry Terms: Not Available to Industry
How to cite: non-targeting control gRNA (BRDN0001146317) was a gift from John Doench & David Root (Addgene plasmid # 80213 ; http://n2t.net/addgene:80213 ; RRID:Addgene_80213)
