[The description below was written by a language model from this plasmid's Addgene catalogue record and pLannotate feature annotations shown in this document.]
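Description:
The non-targeting control gRNA (BRDN0001146317) plasmid is a third-generation lentiviral transfer vector built on the lentiGuide-Puro backbone. It delivers a single guide RNA to mammalian cells and carries no Cas9 of its own. In bacteria it is maintained through a high-copy ColE1/pUC-type origin and selected with ampicillin via the β-lactamase gene. The backbone also contains an f1 origin, an SV40 origin and remnants of a lac/T7/T3 cloning region.

The lentiviral cassette begins with an RSV promoter fused to a truncated HIV-1 5' LTR, which makes genomic RNA production Tat-independent. This is followed by the Ψ packaging signal with a partial gag sequence, the Rev response element for nuclear export of the unspliced viral RNA, and a cPPT/CTS that aids nuclear import. The cassette ends in a self-inactivating ΔU3 3' LTR followed by an SV40 polyadenylation signal.

Two expression units sit between the LTRs. The human U6 RNA polymerase III promoter drives a 20-nucleotide spacer joined to the Streptococcus pyogenes Cas9 guide scaffold. The EF-1α core promoter with its intron A drives puromycin N-acetyltransferase, and a WPRE downstream enhances transcript expression. Transduced cells can therefore be selected with puromycin.

The record lists the guide as a non-targeting control with human as the associated species, so it is intended to have no target site in the human genome. It comes from work on optimised sgRNA design for on-target activity and reduced off-target effects. It serves as a negative control alongside targeting guides in Cas9-expressing cells, providing a baseline for the effects of transduction, selection and Cas9/gRNA expression in knockout experiments or screens.
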