Features (pLannotate 1.2.2; 29 found; start..end, strand, type, name):
     14..80      +  CDS            small t antigen (fragment): SV40 (simian virus 40) small t antigen
    106..317     +  promoter       EF-1α core promoter: core promoter for human elongation factor EF-1α
    318..1256    +  intron         EF-1α intron A: intron upstream of the start codon of human EF-1α
   1278..1877    +  CDS            PuroR (fragment): puromycin N-acetyltransferase; pac from Streptomyces; confers resistance to puromycin
   1893..2481    +  misc_feature   WPRE: woodchuck hepatitis virus posttranscriptional regulatory element
   2532..2551    +  misc_feature   cPPT/CTS (fragment): central polypurine tract and central termination sequence of HIV-1
   2553..2786    +  LTR            3' LTR (ΔU3): self-inactivating 3' long terminal repeat (LTR) from HIV-1
   2864..2985    +  polyA_signal   SV40 poly(A) signal: SV40 polyadenylation signal
   3025..3160    +  rep_origin     SV40 ori: SV40 origin of replication
   3181..3199    -  promoter       T7 promoter: promoter for bacteriophage T7 RNA polymerase
   3207..3362    +  CDS            lacZα (fragment): LacZα fragment of β-galactosidase; lacZ fragment
   3367..3795    +  rep_origin     f1 ori (sequence partly withheld): f1 bacteriophage origin of replication; arrow indicates direction of (+) strand synthesis
   3848..3952    +  promoter       AmpR promoter: bla
   3953..4813    +  CDS            AmpR: β-lactamase; bla; confers resistance to ampicillin, carbenicillin, and related antibiotics
   4984..5572    +  rep_origin     ori: high-copy-number ColE1/pMB1/pBR322/pUC origin of replication
   5755..5847    +  CDS            lacI (fragment): lac repressor; lacI; The lac repressor binds to the lac operator to inhibit transcription in E. coli. This inhibition can be relieved by adding lactose or isopropyl-β-D-thiogalactopyranoside (IPTG).
   5860..5881    +  protein_bind   CAP binding site: CAP binding activates transcription in the presence of cAMP. E. coli catabolite activator protein
   5896..5926    +  promoter       lac promoter: promoter for the E. coli lac operon
   5934..5950    +  protein_bind   lac operator: The lac repressor binds to the lac operator to inhibit transcription in E. coli. This inhibition can be relieved by adding lactose or isopropyl-β-D-thiogalactopyranoside (IPTG). lac repressor encoded by lacI
   5995..6013    +  promoter       T3 promoter: promoter for bacteriophage T3 RNA polymerase
   6041..6267    +  promoter       RSV promoter: Rous sarcoma virus enhancer/promoter
   6268..6448    +  LTR            5' LTR (truncated): truncated 5' long terminal repeat (LTR) from HIV-1
   6495..6620    +  misc_feature   HIV-1 Ψ: packaging signal of human immunodeficiency virus type 1
   6604..6967    +  CDS            HIV-1 gag (fragment): gag protein from human immunodeficiency virus 1; gag
   7113..7346    +  misc_feature   RRE: The Rev response element (RRE) of HIV-1 allows for Rev-dependent mRNA export from the nucleus to the cytoplasm.
   7723..7749    +  CDS            Rev (fragment): human immunodeficiency virus 1 (HIV-1) Rev protein; rev; enhances nuclear export of unspliced and incompletely spliced viral mRNAs
   7753..7993    +  promoter       U6 promoter: RNA polymerase III promoter for human U6 snRNA
   8023..8098    +  misc_RNA       gRNA scaffold: guide RNA scaffold for the Streptococcus pyogenes CRISPR/Cas9 system
   8154..8271    +  misc_feature   cPPT/CTS: central polypurine tract and central termination sequence of HIV-1
>Addgene plasmid #80213 | non-targeting control gRNA (BRDN0001146317) | depositor full sequence | sequence record 150904 | Full Sequence
CCCGGGTGCAAAGATGGATAAAGTTTTAAACAGAGAGGAATCTTTGCAGCTAATGGACCTTCTAGGTCTT
GAAAGGAGTGGGAATTGGCTCCGGTGCCCGTCAGTGGGCAGAGCGCACATCGCCCACAGTCCCCGAGAAG
TTGGGGGGAGGGGTCGGCAATTGATCCGGTGCCTAGAGAAGGTGGCGCGGGGTAAACTGGGAAAGTGATG
TCGTGTACTGGCTCCGCCTTTTTCCCGAGGGTGGGGGAGAACCGTATATAAGTGCAGTAGTCGCCGTGAA
CGTTCTTTTTCGCAACGGGTTTGCCGCCAGAACACAGGTAAGTGCCGTGTGTGGTTCCCGCGGGCCTGGC
CTCTTTACGGGTTATGGCCCTTGCGTGCCTTGAATTACTTCCACCTGGCTGCAGTACGTGATTCTTGATC
CCGAGCTTCGGGTTGGAAGTGGGTGGGAGAGTTCGAGGCCTTGCGCTTAAGGAGCCCCTTCGCCTCGTGC
TTGAGTTGAGGCCTGGCCTGGGCGCTGGGGCCGCCGCGTGCGAATCTGGTGGCACCTTCGCGCCTGTCTC
GCTGCTTTCGATAAGTCTCTAGCCATTTAAAATTTTTGATGACCTGCTGCGACGCTTTTTTTCTGGCAAG
ATAGTCTTGTAAATGCGGGCCAAGATCTGCACACTGGTATTTCGGTTTTTGGGGCCGCGGGCGGCGACGG
GGCCCGTGCGTCCCAGCGCACATGTTCGGCGAGGCGGGGCCTGCGAGCGCGGCCACCGAGAATCGGACGG
GGGTAGTCTCAAGCTGGCCGGCCTGCTCTGGTGCCTGGCCTCGCGCCGCCGTGTATCGCCCCGCCCTGGG
CGGCAAGGCTGGCCCGGTCGGCACCAGTTGCGTGAGCGGAAAGATGGCCGCTTCCCGGCCCTGCTGCAGG
GAGCTCAAAATGGAGGACGCGGCGCTCGGGAGAGCGGGCGGGTGAGTCACCCACACAAAGGAAAAGGGCC
TTTCCGTCCTCAGCCGTCGCTTCATGTGACTCCACGGAGTACCGGGCGCCGTCCAGGCACCTCGATTAGT
TCTCGAGCTTTTGGAGTACGTCGTCTTTAGGTTGGGGGGAGGGGTTTTATGCGATGGAGTTTCCCCACAC
TGAGTGGGTGGAGACTGAAGTTAGGCCAGCTTGGCACTTGATGTAATTCTCCTTGGAATTTGCCCTTTTT
GAGTTTGGATCTTGGTTCATTCTCAAGCCTCAGACAGTGGTTCAAAGTTTTTTTCTTCCATTTCAGGTGT
CGTGACGTACGGCCACCATGACCGAGTACAAGCCCACGGTGCGCCTCGCCACCCGCGACGACGTCCCCAG
GGCCGTACGCACCCTCGCCGCCGCGTTCGCCGACTACCCCGCCACGCGCCACACCGTCGATCCGGACCGC
CACATCGAGCGGGTCACCGAGCTGCAAGAACTCTTCCTCACGCGCGTCGGGCTCGACATCGGCAAGGTGT
GGGTCGCGGACGACGGCGCCGCCGTGGCGGTCTGGACCACGCCGGAGAGCGTCGAAGCGGGGGCGGTGTT
CGCCGAGATCGGCCCGCGCATGGCCGAGTTGAGCGGTTCCCGGCTGGCCGCGCAGCAACAGATGGAAGGC
CTCCTGGCGCCGCACCGGCCCAAGGAGCCCGCGTGGTTCCTGGCCACCGTCGGAGTCTCGCCCGACCACC
AGGGCAAGGGTCTGGGCAGCGCCGTCGTGCTCCCCGGAGTGGAGGCGGCCGAGCGCGCCGGGGTGCCCGC
CTTCCTGGAGACCTCCGCGCCCCGCAACCTCCCCTTCTACGAGCGGCTCGGCTTCACCGTCACCGCCGAC
GTCGAGGTGCCCGAAGGACCGCGCACCTGGTGCATGACCCGCAAGCCCGGTGCCTGAACGCGTTAAGTCG
ACAATCAACCTCTGGATTACAAAATTTGTGAAAGATTGACTGGTATTCTTAACTATGTTGCTCCTTTTAC
GCTATGTGGATACGCTGCTTTAATGCCTTTGTATCATGCTATTGCTTCCCGTATGGCTTTCATTTTCTCC
TCCTTGTATAAATCCTGGTTGCTGTCTCTTTATGAGGAGTTGTGGCCCGTTGTCAGGCAACGTGGCGTGG
TGTGCACTGTGTTTGCTGACGCAACCCCCACTGGTTGGGGCATTGCCACCACCTGTCAGCTCCTTTCCGG
GACTTTCGCTTTCCCCCTCCCTATTGCCACGGCGGAACTCATCGCCGCCTGCCTTGCCCGCTGCTGGACA
GGGGCTCGGCTGTTGGGCACTGACAATTCCGTGGTGTTGTCGGGGAAATCATCGTCCTTTCCTTGGCTGC
TCGCCTGTGTTGCCACCTGGATTCTGCGCGGGACGTCCTTCTGCTACGTCCCTTCGGCCCTCAATCCAGC
GGACCTTCCTTCCCGCGGCCTGCTGCCGGCTCTGCGGCCTCTTCCGCGTCTTCGCCTTCGCCCTCAGACG
AGTCGGATCTCCCTTTGGGCCGCCTCCCCGCGTCGACTTTAAGACCAATGACTTACAAGGCAGCTGTAGA
TCTTAGCCACTTTTTAAAAGAAAAGGGGGGACTGGAAGGGCTAATTCACTCCCAACGAAGACAAGATCTG
CTTTTTGCTTGTACTGGGTCTCTCTGGTTAGACCAGATCTGAGCCTGGGAGCTCTCTGGCTAACTAGGGA
ACCCACTGCTTAAGCCTCAATAAAGCTTGCCTTGAGTGCTTCAAGTAGTGTGTGCCCGTCTGTTGTGTGA
CTCTGGTAACTAGAGATCCCTCAGACCCTTTTAGTCAGTGTGGAAAATCTCTAGCAGTACGTATAGTAGT
TCATGTCATCTTATTATTCAGTATTTATAACTTGCAAAGAAATGAATATCAGAGAGTGAGAGGAACTTGT
TTATTGCAGCTTATAATGGTTACAAATAAAGCAATAGCATCACAAATTTCACAAATAAAGCATTTTTTTC
ACTGCATTCTAGTTGTGGTTTGTCCAAACTCATCAATGTATCTTATCATGTCTGGCTCTAGCTATCCCGC
CCCTAACTCCGCCCATCCCGCCCCTAACTCCGCCCAGTTCCGCCCATTCTCCGCCCCATGGCTGACTAAT
TTTTTTTATTTATGCAGAGGCCGAGGCCGCCTCGGCCTCTGAGCTATTCCAGAAGTAGTGAGGAGGCTTT
TTTGGAGGCCTAGGGACGTACCCAATTCGCCCTATAGTGAGTCGTATTACGCGCGCTCACTGGCCGTCGT
TTTACAACGTCGTGACTGGGAAAACCCTGGCGTTACCCAACTTAATCGCCTTGCAGCACATCCCCCTTTC
GCCAGCTGGCGTAATAGCGAAGAGGCCCGCACCGATCGCCCTTCCCAACAGTTGCGCAGCCTGAATGGCG
AATGGG
[124 nt withheld, positions 3367-3490]
C
[91 nt withheld, positions 3492-3582]
A
[49 nt withheld, positions 3584-3632]
CCTTTGACGTTGGAGTCCACGTTCTTT
[37 nt withheld, positions 3660-3696]
ACCCTATCTCGGTCTATTCTTTTGATTTATAAGGGATTTTGCCGATTTCGGCCTATTGGTTAAAAAATGA
GCTGATTTAACAAAAATTTAACGCGAATTTTAACAAAATATTAACGCTTACAATTTAGGTGGCACTTTTC
GGGGAAATGTGCGCGGAACCCCTATTTGTTTATTTTTCTAAATACATTCAAATATGTATCCGCTCATGAG
ACAATAACCCTGATAAATGCTTCAATAATATTGAAAAAGGAAGAGTATGAGTATTCAACATTTCCGTGTC
GCCCTTATTCCCTTTTTTGCGGCATTTTGCCTTCCTGTTTTTGCTCACCCAGAAACGCTGGTGAAAGTAA
AAGATGCTGAAGATCAGTTGGGTGCACGAGTGGGTTACATCGAACTGGATCTCAACAGCGGTAAGATCCT
TGAGAGTTTTCGCCCCGAAGAACGTTTTCCAATGATGAGCACTTTTAAAGTTCTGCTATGTGGCGCGGTA
TTATCCCGTATTGACGCCGGGCAAGAGCAACTCGGTCGCCGCATACACTATTCTCAGAATGACTTGGTTG
AGTACTCACCAGTCACAGAAAAGCATCTTACGGATGGCATGACAGTAAGAGAATTATGCAGTGCTGCCAT
AACCATGAGTGATAACACTGCGGCCAACTTACTTCTGACAACGATCGGAGGACCGAAGGAGCTAACCGCT
TTTTTGCACAACATGGGGGATCATGTAACTCGCCTTGATCGTTGGGAACCGGAGCTGAATGAAGCCATAC
CAAACGACGAGCGTGACACCACGATGCCTGTAGCAATGGCAACAACGTTGCGCAAACTATTAACTGGCGA
ACTACTTACTCTAGCTTCCCGGCAACAATTAATAGACTGGATGGAGGCGGATAAAGTTGCAGGACCACTT
CTGCGCTCGGCCCTTCCGGCTGGCTGGTTTATTGCTGATAAATCTGGAGCCGGTGAGCGTGGGTCTCGCG
GTATCATTGCAGCACTGGGGCCAGATGGTAAGCCCTCCCGTATCGTAGTTATCTACACGACGGGGAGTCA
GGCAACTATGGATGAACGAAATAGACAGATCGCTGAGATAGGTGCCTCACTGATTAAGCATTGGTAACTG
TCAGACCAAGTTTACTCATATATACTTTAGATTGATTTAAAACTTCATTTTTAATTTAAAAGGATCTAGG
TGAAGATCCTTTTTGATAATCTCATGACCAAAATCCCTTAACGTGAGTTTTCGTTCCACTGAGCGTCAGA
CCCCGTAGAAAAGATCAAAGGATCTTCTTGAGATCCTTTTTTTCTGCGCGTAATCTGCTGCTTGCAAACA
AAAAAACCACCGCTACCAGCGGTGGTTTGTTTGCCGGATCAAGAGCTACCAACTCTTTTTCCGAAGGTAA
CTGGCTTCAGCAGAGCGCAGATACCAAATACTGTTCTTCTAGTGTAGCCGTAGTTAGGCCACCACTTCAA
GAACTCTGTAGCACCGCCTACATACCTCGCTCTGCTAATCCTGTTACCAGTGGCTGCTGCCAGTGGCGAT
AAGTCGTGTCTTACCGGGTTGGACTCAAGACGATAGTTACCGGATAAGGCGCAGCGGTCGGGCTGAACGG
GGGGTTCGTGCACACAGCCCAGCTTGGAGCGAACGACCTACACCGAACTGAGATACCTACAGCGTGAGCT
ATGAGAAAGCGCCACGCTTCCCGAAGGGAGAAAGGCGGACAGGTATCCGGTAAGCGGCAGGGTCGGAACA
GGAGAGCGCACGAGGGAGCTTCCAGGGGGAAACGCCTGGTATCTTTATAGTCCTGTCGGGTTTCGCCACC
TCTGACTTGAGCGTCGATTTTTGTGATGCTCGTCAGGGGGGCGGAGCCTATGGAAAAACGCCAGCAACGC
GGCCTTTTTACGGTTCCTGGCCTTTTGCTGGCCTTTTGCTCACATGTTCTTTCCTGCGTTATCCCCTGAT
TCTGTGGATAACCGTATTACCGCCTTTGAGTGAGCTGATACCGCTCGCCGCAGCCGAACGACCGAGCGCA
GCGAGTCAGTGAGCGAGGAAGCGGAAGAGCGCCCAATACGCAAACCGCCTCTCCCCGCGCGTTGGCCGAT
TCATTAATGCAGCTGGCACGACAGGTTTCCCGACTGGAAAGCGGGCAGTGAGCGCAACGCAATTAATGTG
AGTTAGCTCACTCATTAGGCACCCCAGGCTTTACACTTTATGCTTCCGGCTCGTATGTTGTGTGGAATTG
TGAGCGGATAACAATTTCACACAGGAAACAGCTATGACCATGATTACGCCAAGCGCGCAATTAACCCTCA
CTAAAGGGAACAAAAGCTGGAGCTGCAAGCTTAATGTAGTCTTATGCAATACTCTTGTAGTCTTGCAACA
TGGTAACGATGAGTTAGCAACATGCCTTACAAGGAGAGAAAAAGCACCGTGCATGCCGATTGGTGGAAGT
AAGGTGGTACGATCGTGCCTTATTAGGAAGGCAACAGACGGGTCTGACATGGATTGGACGAACCACTGAA
TTGCCGCATTGCAGAGATATTGTATTTAAGTGCCTAGCTCGATACATAAACGGGTCTCTCTGGTTAGACC
AGATCTGAGCCTGGGAGCTCTCTGGCTAACTAGGGAACCCACTGCTTAAGCCTCAATAAAGCTTGCCTTG
AGTGCTTCAAGTAGTGTGTGCCCGTCTGTTGTGTGACTCTGGTAACTAGAGATCCCTCAGACCCTTTTAG
TCAGTGTGGAAAATCTCTAGCAGTGGCGCCCGAACAGGGACTTGAAAGCGAAAGGGAAACCAGAGGAGCT
CTCTCGACGCAGGACTCGGCTTGCTGAAGCGCGCACGGCAAGAGGCGAGGGGCGGCGACTGGTGAGTACG
CCAAAAATTTTGACTAGCGGAGGCTAGAAGGAGAGAGATGGGTGCGAGAGCGTCAGTATTAAGCGGGGGA
GAATTAGATCGCGATGGGAAAAAATTCGGTTAAGGCCAGGGGGAAAGAAAAAATATAAATTAAAACATAT
AGTATGGGCAAGCAGGGAGCTAGAACGATTCGCAGTTAATCCTGGCCTGTTAGAAACATCAGAAGGCTGT
AGACAAATACTGGGACAGCTACAACCATCCCTTCAGACAGGATCAGAAGAACTTAGATCATTATATAATA
CAGTAGCAACCCTCTATTGTGTGCATCAAAGGATAGAGATAAAAGACACCAAGGAAGCTTTAGACAAGAT
AGAGGAAGAGCAAAACAAAAGTAAGACCACCGCACAGCAAGCGGCCGCTGATCTTCAGACCTGGAGGAGG
AGATATGAGGGACAATTGGAGAAGTGAATTATATAAATATAAAGTAGTAAAAATTGAACCATTAGGAGTA
GCACCCACCAAGGCAAAGAGAAGAGTGGTGCAGAGAGAAAAAAGAGCAGTGGGAATAGGAGCTTTGTTCC
TTGGGTTCTTGGGAGCAGCAGGAAGCACTATGGGCGCAGCGTCAATGACGCTGACGGTACAGGCCAGACA
ATTATTGTCTGGTATAGTGCAGCAGCAGAACAATTTGCTGAGGGCTATTGAGGCGCAACAGCATCTGTTG
CAACTCACAGTCTGGGGCATCAAGCAGCTCCAGGCAAGAATCCTGGCTGTGGAAAGATACCTAAAGGATC
AACAGCTCCTGGGGATTTGGGGTTGCTCTGGAAAACTCATTTGCACCACTGCTGTGCCTTGGAATGCTAG
TTGGAGTAATAAATCTCTGGAACAGATTTGGAATCACACGACCTGGATGGAGTGGGACAGAGAAATTAAC
AATTACACAAGCTTAATACACTCCTTAATTGAAGAATCGCAAAACCAGCAAGAAAAGAATGAACAAGAAT
TATTGGAATTAGATAAATGGGCAAGTTTGTGGAATTGGTTTAACATAACAAATTGGCTGTGGTATATAAA
ATTATTCATAATGATAGTAGGAGGCTTGGTAGGTTTAAGAATAGTTTTTGCTGTACTTTCTATAGTGAAT
AGAGTTAGGCAGGGATATTCACCATTATCGTTTCAGACCCACCTCCCAACCCCGAGGGGACCCAGAGAGG
GCCTATTTCCCATGATTCCTTCATATTTGCATATACGATACAAGGCTGTTAGAGAGATAATTAGAATTAA
TTTGACTGTAAACACAAAGATATTAGTACAAAATACGTGACGTAGAAAGTAATAATTTCTTGGGTAGTTT
GCAGTTTTAAAATTATGTTTTAAAATGGACTATCATATGCTTACCGTAACTTGAAAGTATTTCGATTTCT
TGGCTTTATATATCTTGTGGAAAGGACGAAACACCGATAGCAGGACGAGGTTCCTTGTTTTAGAGCTAGA
AATAGCAAGTTAAAATAAGGCTAGTCCGTTATCAACTTGAAAAAGTGGCACCGAGTCGGTGCTTTTTTAA
GCTTGGCGTAACTAGATCTTGAGACAAATGGCAGTATTCATCCACAATTTTAAAAGAAAAGGGGGGATTG
GGGGGTACAGTGCAGGGGAAAGAATAGTAGACATAATAGCAACAGACATACAAACTAAAGAATTACAAAA
ACAAATTACAAAAATTCAAAATTTTCGGGTTTATTACAGGGACAGCAGAGATCCACTTTGGCGCCGGCTC
GAGGGGG
