>Addgene plasmid #80213 | non-targeting control gRNA (BRDN0001146317) | depositor partial sequence | sequence record 150905 | Target Sequence
ATAGCAGGACGAGGTTCCTT
