>Addgene plasmid #80213 | non-targeting control gRNA (BRDN0001146317) | addgene partial sequence | sequence record 189119 | hU6-F
AGAAAGTAATAATTTCTTGGGTAGTTTGCAGTTTTAAAATTATGTTTTAAAATGGACTATCATATGCTTA
CCGTAACTTGAAAGTATTTCGATTTCTTGGCTTTATATATCTTGTGGAAAGGACGAAACACCGATAGCAG
GACGAGGTTCCTTGTTTTAGAGCTAGAAATAGCAAGTTAAAATAAGGCTAGTCCGTTATCAACTTGAAAA
AGTGGCACCGAGTCGGTGCTTTTTTAAGCTTGGCGTAACTAGATCTTGAGACAAATGGCAGTATTCATCC
ACAATTTTAAAAGAAAAGGGGGGATTGGGGGGTACAGTGCAGGGGAAAGAATAGTAGACATAATAGCAAC
AGACATACAAACTAAAGAATTACAAAAACAAATTACAAAAATTCAAAATTTTCGGGTTTATTACAGGGAC
AGCAGAGATCCACTTTGGCGCCGGCTCGAGGGGGCCCGGGTGCAAAGATGGATAAAGTTTTAAACAGAGA
GGAATCTTTGCAGCTAATGGACCTTCTAGGTCTTGAAAGGAGTGGGAATTGGCTCCGGTGCCCGTCAGTG
GGCAGAGCGC
